Addgene plasmid #17244: pcDNA3 mouse Bmf
Depositing lab: Joan Brugge. Depositing organization: Harvard Medical School. Publication: Functional role and oncogene-regulated expression of the BH3-only factor Bmf in mammary epithelial anoikis and morphogenesis. Schmelzle T, Mailleux AA, Overholtzer M, Carroll JS, Solimini NL, Lightcap ES, Veiby OP, Brugge JS. Proc Natl Acad Sci U S A. 2007 Mar 6. 104(10):3787-92. 10.1073/pnas.0700115104 PubMed 17360431.
Backbone
  Vector backbone: pcDNA3
  Backbone manufacturer: Invitrogen
  Backbone size w/o insert (bp): 5500
  Vector type: Mammalian Expression
  Selectable markers: Neomycin (select with G418)
Growth in bacteria
  Bacterial resistance: Ampicillin, 100 μg/mL
  Growth temperature: 37°C
  Growth strain: DH5alpha
  Copy number: High Copy
Gene/Insert
  Gene/Insert name: Bmf (alt name: Bcl2 modifying factor)
  Species: M. musculus (mouse)
  Insert size (bp): 550
  Entrez Gene: Bmf (a.k.a. AW260063, AW411872)
  Cloning method: Restriction Enzyme; 5′ cloning site BamHI (unknown if destroyed); 3′ cloning site EcoRI (unknown if destroyed)
  Sequencing primers: 5′ T7; 3′ SP6
Terms and licenses: Academic/Nonprofit Terms; Industry Terms: Not Available to Industry
Depositor comments: For in situ hybridization probes
How to cite: pcDNA3 mouse Bmf was a gift from Joan Brugge (Addgene plasmid # 17244 ; http://n2t.net/addgene:17244 ; RRID:Addgene_17244)
