[The description below was written by a language model from this plasmid's Addgene catalogue record.]
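Description:
pcDNA3 mouse Bmf is a mammalian expression-type plasmid built on the Invitrogen pcDNA3 backbone (about 5.5 kb without insert) that carries an approximately 550 bp insert from the mouse Bmf gene, which encodes Bcl2 modifying factor, a BH3-only pro-apoptotic member of the Bcl-2 family. The fragment was placed into the polylinker by restriction cloning between BamHI at the 5′ end and EcoRI at the 3′ end; the record does not say whether these sites were preserved. The plasmid is maintained at high copy in E. coli under ampicillin selection, and the backbone also provides a neomycin resistance marker that allows G418 selection in mammalian cells. No feature table accompanies the record, so individual elements are not itemised. Standard pcDNA3 drives inserts from the CMV immediate-early promoter, but the record does not explicitly state the promoter, nor does it mention any epitope tag or fusion partner.

Despite the expression-vector backbone, the depositor notes that this construct is intended for making in situ hybridization probes. The listed sequencing primers, T7 on the 5′ side and SP6 on the 3′ side, indicate that opposing phage RNA polymerase promoters flank the cloning site. In vitro transcription from one or the other should therefore yield sense or antisense Bmf riboprobes, with the antisense strand detecting Bmf mRNA in tissue and the sense strand serving as a control. The associated work concerns Bmf expression and function in mammary epithelial anoikis and morphogenesis, which fits with use of the plasmid to localise Bmf transcripts in mouse tissue.
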