>Addgene plasmid #17244 | pcDNA3 mouse Bmf | addgene partial sequence | sequence record 22992 | CMV-F 5'-CGCAAATGGGCGGTAGGCGTG-3'
GCAGAGCTCTCTGGCTACTAGAGACCCACTGCTTACTGGCTTATCGAAATTAATACGACTCACTATAGGG
AGACCCAAGCTTGGTACCGAGCTCGGATCCATGGAGCCACCTCAGTGTGTGGAGGAGCTAGAAGATGATG
TGTTCCAGTCAGAGGATGGGGAGCCAGGGACACAGCCTGGGGGCTTGCTCTCTGCTGACCTGTTTGCCCA
GAGCCAGCTGGACTGTCCCCTCAGTCGACTCCAGCTCTTCCCTCTCACCCATTGCTGTGGTCCCGGACTC
CGGCCCATAAGCCAGGAAGACAAGGCCACTCAGACCCTCAGTCCAGCTTCCCCAAGCCAGGGTGTCATGC
TGCCTTGTGGGGTGACAGAGGAACCCCAGAGACTCTTTTACGGCAACGCTGGCTACAGGCTTCCTCTCCC
TGCCAGTTTCCCTGCAGGCTCACCCCTTGGGGAGCAGCCCCCTGAAGGACAGTTCCTTCAGCACCGAGCA
GAGGTGCAGATCGCCAGAAAGCTTCAGTGTATTGCAGACCAGTTCCATCGGCTTCATACGCAACAACACC
AGCAGAACCGAGACCGTGCGTGGTGGCAGGTCTTCCTTTTCCTTCAAAACCTCGCCCTGAACAGACAAGA
AAACAGGGAAGGGGTGGGGCCCTGGTGAGAATTCTGCAGATATCCATCACACTGGCGGCCGCTCGAGCAT
GCATCTAGAGGGCCCTATTCTATAGTGTCACCTAAATGCTAGAGCTCGCTGATCAGCCTCGACTGTGCCT
TCTAGTTGCCAGCCATCTGTTGTTTGCCCCTCCCCCGTGCCTTCCTTGACCCTG
